Addgene plasmid #123130: pET-His-Dre
Purpose: Bacterial expression plasmid for wild-type Dre with an N-terminal His-tag.
Depositing lab: David Liu. Depositing organization: Broad Institute. Publication: High-resolution specificity profiling and off-target prediction for site-specific DNA recombinases. Bessen JL, Afeyan LK, Dancik V, Koblan LW, Thompson DB, Leichner C, Clemons PA, Liu DR. Nat Commun. 2019 Apr 26;10(1):1937. doi: 10.1038/s41467-019-09987-0. PubMed 31028261.
Backbone
  Vector backbone: pET
  Backbone size w/o insert (bp): 5100
  Total vector size (bp): 6200
  Vector type: Bacterial Expression
Growth in bacteria
  Bacterial resistance: Ampicillin, 100 μg/mL
  Growth temperature: 37°C
  Growth strain: DH5alpha
  Copy number: High Copy
Gene/Insert
  Gene/Insert name: Dre recombinase
  Species: D6 coliphage
  Insert size (bp): 1029
  Promoter: T7
  Tag / fusion protein: 6x His tag (N terminal on insert)
  Cloning method: Unknown
  Sequencing primers: 5′ GAAACAAGCGCTCATGAGCCCGAA; 3′ GTCCCATTCGCCAATCCGGATATAG
Terms and licenses: Academic/Nonprofit Terms; Industry Terms: Not Available to Industry
How to cite: pET-His-Dre was a gift from David Liu (Addgene plasmid # 123130 ; http://n2t.net/addgene:123130 ; RRID:Addgene_123130)
