[The description below was written by a language model from this plasmid's Addgene catalogue record, the feature table of its GenBank file and pLannotate feature annotations shown in this document.]
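Description:
pET-His-Dre is a pET-family bacterial expression plasmid of about 6.2 kb that produces wild-type Dre recombinase, a site-specific recombinase from coliphage D6, with an N-terminal 6xHis tag. It is maintained in E. coli through a ColE1/pMB1-type origin and selected with ampicillin via the β-lactamase gene and its own promoter. The backbone also carries the pBR322 bom region and the rop gene. Rop normally restrains copy number, although the catalogue entry lists the plasmid as high copy. An f1 phage origin is present, as are short nonfunctional remnants of the tetracycline resistance gene left over from the pBR322 lineage.

The roughly 1 kb Dre coding sequence sits in a standard T7lac expression cassette: a T7 promoter followed immediately by a lac operator, the strong T7 gene 10 ribosome binding site, the His-tagged open reading frame, and a T7 terminator downstream. A plasmid-borne lacI gene with its own promoter supplies the lac repressor. Transcription is therefore held off until an inducer such as IPTG is added in a host that provides T7 RNA polymerase. Small S-tag and gene 10-derived fragments are annotated between the end of the insert and the terminator. These appear to be vector remnants lying downstream of the annotated Dre coding sequence rather than part of the intended protein.

The two annotation sets differ slightly in length and start coordinate but describe the same layout. The automated annotation does not label the Dre or His-tag sequences themselves. The His tag allows metal-affinity purification of the recombinant enzyme, and the plasmid was deposited with a study on specificity profiling and off-target prediction for site-specific DNA recombinases.
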