LOCUS       pET-His-Dre 6199 bp ds-DNA circular 11-FEB-2019
DEFINITION  .
ACCESSION   urn.local...h-99oewsr
KEYWORDS    .
SOURCE
  ORGANISM  .
COMMENT     ApEinfo:methylated:1.
FEATURES             Location/Qualifiers
     misc_feature    2..29
                     /note="Geneious type: regulatory sequence"
     gene            47..63
     misc_feature    71..94
     misc_feature    76..135
                     /note="Geneious type: overhang"
     primer_bind     complement(79..103)
     CDS             104..1132
     primer_bind     104..132
     misc_feature    105..1129
                     /note="Geneious type: Editing History Replacement"
     primer_bind     622..649
     primer_bind     complement(622..649)
     misc_feature    1102..1158
                     /note="Geneious type: overhang"
     primer_bind     complement(1107..1132)
     primer_bind     1133..1157
     terminator      1246..1289
     primer_bind     complement(1302..1326)
     misc_feature    1342..1648
                     /note="Geneious type: origin of replication"
     misc_feature    complement(1895..2755)
                     /note="Geneious type: marker"
     promoter        complement(2798..2826)
     misc_feature    2913..3532
                     /note="Geneious type: origin of replication"
     gene            complement(3947..4138)
     misc_feature    complement(4710..5801)
                     /note="Geneious type: regulatory sequence"
     primer_bind     6028..6051
     promoter        6183..2
ORIGIN
        1 ggggaattgt gagcggataa caattcccct ctagaaataa ttttgtttaa ctttaagaag
       61 gagatatacc atggcgcatc accaccacca tcacggcggg agcatgtctg agctgattat
      121 tagtggttca tctggtggat tcctgcgaaa catcggcaaa gagtatcagg aggccgctga
      181 aaacttcatg aggtttatga atgaccaggg ggcgtacgct cctaacactt tgagggattt
      241 gaggttggtc tttcatagct gggccagatg gtgccatgct cggcagcttg catggtttcc
      301 aattagtcct gaaatggcac gcgaatactt tcttcagttg cacgatgcag acctggcctc
      361 cactaccatc gacaagcact atgctatgct taatatgctt ctgtcccact gcggactgcc
      421 acccttgtcc gacgacaagt cagtgagtct tgccatgaga agaattagaa gagaagccgc
      481 aaccgaaaag ggtgagagga caggacaggc aatccccctg cgctgggacg acctgaagct
      541 gctggatgtg ctgctcagca ggagcgagcg gctggtcgac ctgcgcaaca gggctttcct
      601 gttcgtagcc tataacaccc tcatgagaat gtctgaaata tcacgcatca gggttgggga
      661 cttggatcag acaggagaca cagtgaccct gcacatcagt cacactaaga caatcaccac
      721 agctgcgggc cttgacaaag tgctctcccg gcgaaccaca gcagtgctca atgactggct
      781 ggacgtcagt gggcttagag aacatccaga cgctgtgctc ttcccaccta tacaccggtc
      841 aaacaaagcc cgcattacta ccacgcccct gaccgcccct gccatggaga agattttcag
      901 tgatgcctgg gtgctgctga acaaacggga cgccaccccc aataaaggga ggtataggac
      961 ctggaccggc cattccgcca gggtgggtgc cgcaatagac atggccgaga aacaggtgtc
     1021 tatggtcgag attatgcagg aagggacatg gaagaagcct gaaacactga tgcggtatct
     1081 cagaaggggc ggagtgtccg tgggagccaa ttctcgactg atggatagct gactcgagtc
     1141 tggtaaagaa accgctgctg cgaaatttga acgccagcac atggactcgt ctactagcgc
     1201 agcttaatta acctaggctg ctgccaccgc tgagcaataa ctagcataac cccttggggc
     1261 ctctaaacgg gtcttgaggg gttttttgct gaaaggagga actatatccg gattggcgaa
     1321 tgggnnnnnn nnnnnnnnnn nnnnnnnnnn nnnnnnnnnn nnnnnnnnnn nnnnnnnnnn
     1381 nnnnnnnnnn nnnnnnnnnn nnnnnnnnnn nnnnnnnnnn nnnnnnnnnn nnnnnnnnnn
     1441 nnnnnnnncn nnnnnnnnnn nnnnnnnnnn nnnnnnnnnn nnnnnnnnnn nnnnnnnnnn
     1501 nnnnnnnnnn nnnnnnnnnn nnnnnnnnnn nnnnnnnnnn annnnnnnnn nnnnnnnnnn
     1561 nnnnnnnnnn nnnnnnnnnn nnnnnnnnnn cctttgacgt tggagtccac gttctttnnn
     1621 nnnnnnnnnn nnnnnnnnnn nnnnnnnnnn nnnnacccta tctcggtcta ttcttttgat
     1681 ttataaggga ttttgccgat ttcggcctat tggttaaaaa atgagctgat ttaacaaaaa
     1741 tttaacgcga attttaacaa aatattaacg tttacaattt ctggcggcac gatggcatga
     1801 gattatcaaa aaggatcttc acctagatcc ttttaaatta aaaatgaagt tttaaatcaa
     1861 tctaaagtat atatgagtaa acttggtctg acagttacca atgcttaatc agtgaggcac
     1921 ctatctcagc gatctgtcta tttcgttcat ccatagttgc ctgactcccc gtcgtgtaga
     1981 taactacgat acgggagggc ttaccatctg gccccagtgc tgcaatgata ccgcgagacc
     2041 cacgctcacc ggctccagat ttatcagcaa taaaccagcc agccggaagg gccgagcgca
     2101 gaagtggtcc tgcaacttta tccgcctcca tccagtctat taattgttgc cgggaagcta
     2161 gagtaagtag ttcgccagtt aatagtttgc gcaacgttgt tgccattgct acaggcatcg
     2221 tggtgtcacg ctcgtcgttt ggtatggctt cattcagctc cggttcccaa cgatcaaggc
     2281 gagttacatg atcccccatg ttgtgcaaaa aagcggttag ctccttcggt cctccgatcg
     2341 ttgtcagaag taagttggcc gcagtgttat cactcatggt tatggcagca ctgcataatt
     2401 ctcttactgt catgccatcc gtaagatgct tttctgtgac tggtgagtac tcaaccaagt
     2461 cattctgaga atagtgtatg cggcgaccga gttgctcttg cccggcgtca atacgggata
     2521 ataccgcgcc acatagcaga actttaaaag tgctcatcat tggaaaacgt tcttcggggc
     2581 gaaaactctc aaggatctta ccgctgttga gatccagttc gatgtaaccc actcgtgcac
     2641 ccaactgatc ttcagcatct tttactttca ccagcgtttc tgggtgagca aaaacaggaa
     2701 ggcaaaatgc cgcaaaaaag ggaataaggg cgacacggaa atgttgaata ctcatactct
     2761 tcctttttca atcatgattg aagcatttat cagggttatt gtctcatgag cggatacata
     2821 tttgaatgta tttagaaaaa taaacaaata ggtcatgacc aaaatccctt aacgtgagtt
     2881 ttcgttccac tgagcgtcag accccgtaga aaagatcaaa ggatcttctt gagatccttt
     2941 ttttctgcgc gtaatctgct gcttgcaaac aaaaaaacca ccgctaccag cggtggtttg
     3001 tttgccggat caagagctac caactctttt tccgaaggta actggcttca gcagagcgca
     3061 gataccaaat actgtccttc tagtgtagcc gtagttaggc caccacttca agaactctgt
     3121 agcaccgcct acatacctcg ctctgctaat cctgttacca gtggctgctg ccagtggcga
     3181 taagtcgtgt cttaccgggt tggactcaag acgatagtta ccggataagg cgcagcggtc
     3241 gggctgaacg gggggttcgt gcacacagcc cagcttggag cgaacgacct acaccgaact
     3301 gagataccta cagcgtgagc tatgagaaag cgccacgctt cccgaaggga gaaaggcgga
     3361 caggtatccg gtaagcggca gggtcggaac aggagagcgc acgagggagc ttccaggggg
     3421 aaacgcctgg tatctttata gtcctgtcgg gtttcgccac ctctgacttg agcgtcgatt
     3481 tttgtgatgc tcgtcagggg ggcggagcct atggaaaaac gccagcaacg cggccttttt
     3541 acggttcctg gccttttgct ggccttttgc tcacatgttc tttcctgcgt tatcccctga
     3601 ttctgtggat aaccgtatta ccgcctttga gtgagctgat accgctcgcc gcagccgaac
     3661 gaccgagcgc agcgagtcag tgagcgagga agcggaagag cgcctgatgc ggtattttct
     3721 ccttacgcat ctgtgcggta tttcacaccg catatatggt gcactctcag tacaatctgc
     3781 tctgatgccg catagttaag ccagtataca ctccgctatc gctacgtgac tgggtcatgg
     3841 ctgcgccccg acacccgcca acacccgctg acgcgccctg acgggcttgt ctgctcccgg
     3901 catccgctta cagacaagct gtgaccgtct ccgggagctg catgtgtcag aggttttcac
     3961 cgtcatcacc gaaacgcgcg aggcagctgc ggtaaagctc atcagcgtgg tcgtgaagcg
     4021 attcacagat gtctgcctgt tcatccgcgt ccagctcgtt gagtttctcc agaagcgtta
     4081 atgtctggct tctgataaag cgggccatgt taagggcggt tttttcctgt ttggtcactg
     4141 atgcctccgt gtaaggggga tttctgttca tgggggtaat gataccgatg aaacgagaga
     4201 ggatgctcac gatacgggtt actgatgatg aacatgcccg gttactggaa cgttgtgagg
     4261 gtaaacaact ggcggtatgg atgcggcggg accagagaaa aatcactcag ggtcaatgcc
     4321 agcgcttcgt taatacagat gtaggtgttc cacagggtag ccagcagcat cctgcgatgc
     4381 agatccggaa cataatggtg cagggcgctg acttccgcgt ttccagactt tacgaaacac
     4441 ggaaaccgaa gaccattcat gttgttgctc aggtcgcaga cgttttgcag cagcagtcgc
     4501 ttcacgttcg ctcgcgtatc ggtgattcat tctgctaacc agtaaggcaa ccccgccagc
     4561 ctagccgggt cctcaacgac aggagcacga tcatgctagt catgccccgc gcccaccgga
     4621 aggagctgac tgggttgaag gctctcaagg gcatcggtcg agatcccggt gcctaatgag
     4681 tgagctaact tacattaatt gcgttgcgct cactgcccgc tttccagtcg ggaaacctgt
     4741 cgtgccagct gcattaatga atcggccaac gcgcggggag aggcggtttg cgtattgggc
     4801 gccagggtgg tttttctttt caccagtgag acgggcaaca gctgattgcc cttcaccgcc
     4861 tggccctgag agagttgcag caagcggtcc acgctggttt gccccagcag gcgaaaatcc
     4921 tgtttgatgg tggttaacgg cgggatataa catgagctgt cttcggtatc gtcgtatccc
     4981 actaccgaga tgtccgcacc aacgcgcagc ccggactcgg taatggcgcg cattgcgccc
     5041 agcgccatct gatcgttggc aaccagcatc gcagtgggaa cgatgccctc attcagcatt
     5101 tgcatggttt gttgaaaacc ggacatggca ctccagtcgc cttcccgttc cgctatcggc
     5161 tgaatttgat tgcgagtgag atatttatgc cagccagcca gacgcagacg cgccgagaca
     5221 gaacttaatg ggcccgctaa cagcgcgatt tgctggtgac ccaatgcgac cagatgctcc
     5281 acgcccagtc gcgtaccgtc ttcatgggag aaaataatac tgttgatggg tgtctggtca
     5341 gagacatcaa gaaataacgc cggaacatta gtgcaggcag cttccacagc aatggcatcc
     5401 tggtcatcca gcggatagtt aatgatcagc ccactgacgc gttgcgcgag aagattgtgc
     5461 accgccgctt tacaggcttc gacgccgctt cgttctacca tcgacaccac cacgctggca
     5521 cccagttgat cggcgcgaga tttaatcgcc gcgacaattt gcgacggcgc gtgcagggcc
     5581 agactggagg tggcaacgcc aatcagcaac gactgtttgc ccgccagttg ttgtgccacg
     5641 cggttgggaa tgtaattcag ctccgccatc gccgcttcca ctttttcccg cgttttcgca
     5701 gaaacgtggc tggcctggtt caccacgcgg gaaacggtct gataagagac accggcatac
     5761 tctgcgacat cgtataacgt tactggtttc acattcacca ccctgaattg actctcttcc
     5821 gggcgctatc atgccatacc gcgaaaggtt ttgcgccatt cgatggtgtc cgggatctcg
     5881 acgctctccc ttatgcgact cctgcattag gaagcagccc agtagtaggt tgaggccgtt
     5941 gagcaccgcc gccgcaagga atggtgcatg caaggagatg gcgcccaaca gtcccccggc
     6001 cacggggcct gccaccatac ccacgccgaa acaagcgctc atgagcccga agtggcgagc
     6061 ccgatcttcc ccatcggtga tgtcggcgat ataggcgcca gcaaccgcac ctgtggcgcc
     6121 ggtgatgccg gccacgatgc gtccggcgta gaggatcgag atcgatctcg atcccgcgaa
     6181 attaatacga ctcactata
//
