Features (pLannotate 1.2.2; 18 found; start..end, strand, type, name):
    134..152     +  promoter       T7 promoter: promoter for bacteriophage T7 RNA polymerase
    153..177     +  protein_bind   lac operator: The lac repressor binds to the lac operator to inhibit transcription in E. coli. This inhibition can be relieved by adding lactose or isopropyl-β-D-thiogalactopyranoside (IPTG). lac repressor encoded by lacI
    192..214     +  RBS            RBS: efficient ribosome binding site from bacteriophage T7 gene 10 (Olins and Rangwala, 1989)
   1295..1336    +  CDS            S-Tag (fragment): affinity and epitope tag derived from pancreatic ribonuclease A
   1366..1383    +  CDS            SET1 (fragment): solubility-enhancement tag derived from T7 phage gene 10B
   1391..1438    +  terminator     T7 terminator: transcription terminator for bacteriophage T7 RNA polymerase
   1475..1930    +  rep_origin     f1 ori (sequence partly withheld): f1 bacteriophage origin of replication; arrow indicates direction of (+) strand synthesis
   2045..2905    -  CDS            AmpR: β-lactamase; bla; confers resistance to ampicillin, carbenicillin, and related antibiotics
   2906..2998    -  promoter       AmpR promoter: bla
   3079..3667    +  rep_origin     ori: high-copy-number ColE1/pMB1/pBR322/pUC origin of replication
   3853..3992    -  misc_feature   bom: basis of mobility region from pBR322
   4094..4285    -  CDS            rop: Rop protein, which maintains plasmids at low copy number; rop
   4302..4682    +  CDS            YPB1_ECOLX: Protein predicted: Swiss-Prot protein existence level 4. From Escherichia coli.
   4744..4808    -  CDS            TcR (fragment): tetracycline efflux protein; tet; confers resistance to tetracycline
   4823..4844    -  protein_bind   CAP binding site: CAP binding activates transcription in the presence of cAMP. E. coli catabolite activator protein
   4857..5939    -  CDS            lacI: lac repressor; lacI; The lac repressor binds to the lac operator to inhibit transcription in E. coli. This inhibition can be relieved by adding lactose or isopropyl-β-D-thiogalactopyranoside (IPTG).
   5940..6017    -  promoter       lacI promoter: lacI
   6025..108     -  CDS            TcR (fragment) (across the origin): tetracycline efflux protein; tet; confers resistance to tetracycline
>Addgene plasmid #123130 | pET-His-Dre | addgene full sequence | sequence record 238575 | Addgene NGS Result
AAGTGGCGAGCCCGATCTTCCACATCGGTGATGTCGGCGATATAGGCGCCAGCAACCGCACCTGTGGCGC
CGGTGATGCCGGCCACGATGCGTCCGGCGTAGAGGATCGAGATCGATCTCGATCCCGCGAAATTAATACG
ACTCACTATAGGGGAATTGTGAGCGGATAACAATTCCCCTCTAGAAATAATTTTGTTTAACTTTAAGAAG
GAGATATACCATGGCGCATCACCACCACCATCACGGCGGGAGCATGTCTGAGCTGATTATTAGTGGTTCA
TCTGGTGGATTCCTGCGAAACATCGGCAAAGAGTATCAGGAGGCCGCTGAAAACTTCATGAGGTTTATGA
ATGACCAGGGGGCGTACGCTCCTAACACTTTGAGGGATTTGAGGTTGGTCTTTCATAGCTGGGCCAGATG
GTGCCATGCTCGGCAGCTTGCATGGTTTCCAATTAGTCCTGAAATGGCACGCGAATACTTTCTTCAGTTG
CACGATGCAGACCTGGCCTCCACTACCATCGACAAGCACTATGCTATGCTTAATATGCTTCTGTCCCACT
GCGGACTGCCACCCTTGTCCGACGACAAGTCAGTGAGTCTTGCCATGAGAAGAATTAGAAGAGAAGCCGC
AACCGAAAAGGGTGAGAGGACAGGACAGGCAATCCCCCTGCGCTGGGACGACCTGAAGCTGCTGGATGTG
CTGCTCAGCAGGAGCGAGCGGCTGGTCGACCTGCGCAACAGGGCTTTCCTGTTCGTAGCCTATAACACCC
TCATGAGAATGTCTGAAATATCACGCATCAGGGTTGGGGACTTGGATCAGACAGGAGACACAGTGACCCT
GCACATCAGTCACACTAAGACAATCACCACAGCTGCGGGCCTTGACAAAGTGCTCTCCCGGCGAACCACA
GCAGTGCTCAATGACTGGCTGGACGTCAGTGGGCTTAGAGAACATCCAGACGCTGTGCTCTTCCCACCTA
TACACCGGTCAAACAAAGCCCGCATTACTACCACGCCCCTGACCGCCCCTGCCATGGAGAAGATTTTCAG
TGATGCCTGGGTGCTGCTGAACAAACGGGACGCCACCCCCAATAAAGGGAGGTATAGGACCTGGACCGGC
CATTCCGCCAGGGTGGGTGCCGCAATAGACATGGCCGAGAAACAGGTGTCTATGGTCGAGATTATGCAGG
AAGGGACATGGAAGAAGCCTGAAACACTGATGCGGTATCTCAGAAGGGGCGGAGTGTCCGTGGGAGCCAA
TTCTCGACTGATGGATAGCTGACTCGAGTCTGGTAAAGAAACCGCTGCTGCGAAATTTGAACGCCAGCAC
ATGGACTCGTCTACTAGCGCAGCTTAATTAACCTAGGCTGCTGCCACCGCTGAGCAATAACTAGCATAAC
CCCTTGGGGCCTCTAAACGGGTCTTGAGGGGTTTTTTGCTGAAAGGAGGAACTATATCCGGATTGGCGAA
TGGG
[124 nt withheld, positions 1475-1598]
C
[91 nt withheld, positions 1600-1690]
A
[49 nt withheld, positions 1692-1740]
CCTTTGACGTTGGAGTCCACGTTCTTT
[37 nt withheld, positions 1768-1804]
ACCCTATCTCGGTCTATTCTTTTGATTTATAAGGGATTTTGCCGATTTCGGCCTATTGGTTAAAAAATGA
GCTGATTTAACAAAAATTTAACGCGAATTTTAACAAAATATTAACGTTTACAATTTCTGGCGGCACGATG
GCATGAGATTATCAAAAAGGATCTTCACCTAGATCCTTTTAAATTAAAAATGAAGTTTTAAATCAATCTA
AAGTATATATGAGTAAACTTGGTCTGACAGTTACCAATGCTTAATCAGTGAGGCACCTATCTCAGCGATC
TGTCTATTTCGTTCATCCATAGTTGCCTGACTCCCCGTCGTGTAGATAACTACGATACGGGAGGGCTTAC
CATCTGGCCCCAGTGCTGCAATGATACCGCGAGACCCACGCTCACCGGCTCCAGATTTATCAGCAATAAA
CCAGCCAGCCGGAAGGGCCGAGCGCAGAAGTGGTCCTGCAACTTTATCCGCCTCCATCCAGTCTATTAAT
TGTTGCCGGGAAGCTAGAGTAAGTAGTTCGCCAGTTAATAGTTTGCGCAACGTTGTTGCCATTGCTACAG
GCATCGTGGTGTCACGCTCGTCGTTTGGTATGGCTTCATTCAGCTCCGGTTCCCAACGATCAAGGCGAGT
TACATGATCCCCCATGTTGTGCAAAAAAGCGGTTAGCTCCTTCGGTCCTCCGATCGTTGTCAGAAGTAAG
TTGGCCGCAGTGTTATCACTCATGGTTATGGCAGCACTGCATAATTCTCTTACTGTCATGCCATCCGTAA
GATGCTTTTCTGTGACTGGTGAGTACTCAACCAAGTCATTCTGAGAATAGTGTATGCGGCGACCGAGTTG
CTCTTGCCCGGCGTCAATACGGGATAATACCGCGCCACATAGCAGAACTTTAAAAGTGCTCATCATTGGA
AAACGTTCTTCGGGGCGAAAACTCTCAAGGATCTTACCGCTGTTGAGATCCAGTTCGATGTAACCCACTC
GTGCACCCAACTGATCTTCAGCATCTTTTACTTTCACCAGCGTTTCTGGGTGAGCAAAAACAGGAAGGCA
AAATGCCGCAAAAAAGGGAATAAGGGCGACACGGAAATGTTGAATACTCATACTCTTCCTTTTTCAATCA
TGATTGAAGCATTTATCAGGGTTATTGTCTCATGAGCGGATACATATTTGAATGTATTTAGAAAAATAAA
CAAATAGGTCATGACCAAAATCCCTTAACGTGAGTTTTCGTTCCACTGAGCGTCAGACCCCGTAGAAAAG
ATCAAAGGATCTTCTTGAGATCCTTTTTTTCTGCGCGTAATCTGCTGCTTGCAAACAAAAAAACCACCGC
TACCAGCGGTGGTTTGTTTGCCGGATCAAGAGCTACCAACTCTTTTTCCGAAGGTAACTGGCTTCAGCAG
AGCGCAGATACCAAATACTGTCCTTCTAGTGTAGCCGTAGTTAGGCCACCACTTCAAGAACTCTGTAGCA
CCGCCTACATACCTCGCTCTGCTAATCCTGTTACCAGTGGCTGCTGCCAGTGGCGATAAGTCGTGTCTTA
CCGGGTTGGACTCAAGACGATAGTTACCGGATAAGGCGCAGCGGTCGGGCTGAACGGGGGGTTCGTGCAC
ACAGCCCAGCTTGGAGCGAACGACCTACACCGAACTGAGATACCTACAGCGTGAGCTATGAGAAAGCGCC
ACGCTTCCCGAAGGGAGAAAGGCGGACAGGTATCCGGTAAGCGGCAGGGTCGGAACAGGAGAGCGCACGA
GGGAGCTTCCAGGGGGAAACGCCTGGTATCTTTATAGTCCTGTCGGGTTTCGCCACCTCTGACTTGAGCG
TCGATTTTTGTGATGCTCGTCAGGGGGGCGGAGCCTATGGAAAAACGCCAGCAACGCGGCCTTTTTACGG
TTCCTGGCCTTTTGCTGGCCTTTTGCTCACATGTTCTTTCCTGCGTTATCCCCTGATTCTGTGGATAACC
GTATTACCGCCTTTGAGTGAGCTGATACCGCTCGCCGCAGCCGAACGACCGAGCGCAGCGAGTCAGTGAG
CGAGGAAGCGGAAGAGCGCCTGATGCGGTATTTTCTCCTTACGCATCTGTGCGGTATTTCACACCGCAAT
GGTGCACTCTCAGTACAATCTGCTCTGATGCCGCATAGTTAAGCCAGTATACACTCAGCTATCGCTACGT
GACTGGGTCATGGCTGCGCCCCGACACCCGCCAACACCCGCTGACGCGCCCTGACGGGCTTGTCTGCTCC
CGGCATCCGCTTACAGACAAGCTGTGACCGTCTCCGGGAGCTGCATGTGTCAGAGGTTTTCACCGTCATC
ACCGAAACGCGCGAGGCAGCTGCGGTAAAGCTCATCAGCGTGGTCGTGAAGCGATTCACAGATGTCTGCC
TGTTCATCCGCGTCCAGCTCGTTGAGTTTCTCCAGAAGCGTTAATGTCTGGCTTCTGATAAAGCGGGCCA
TGTTAAGGGCGGTTTTTTCCTGTTTGGTCACTGATGCCTCCGTGTAAGGGGGATTTCTGTTCATGGGGGT
AATGATACCGATGAAACGAGAGAGGATGCTCACGATACGGGTTACTGATGATGAACATGCCCGGTTACTG
GAACGTTGTGAGGGTAAACAACTGGCGGTATGGATGCGGCGGGACCAGAGAAAAATCACTCAGGGTCAAT
GCCAGCGCTTCGTTAATACAGATGTAGGTGTTCCACAGGGTAGCCAGCAGCATCCTGCGATGCAGATCCG
GAACATAATGGTGCAGGGCGCTGACTTCCGCGTTTCCAGACTTTACGAAACACGGAAACCGAAGACCATT
CATGTTGTTGCTCAGGTCGCAGACGTTTTGCAGCAGCAGTCGCTTCACGTTCGCTCGCGTATCGGTGATT
CATTCTGCTAACCAGTAAGGCAACCCCGCCAGCCTAGCCGGGTCCTCAACGACAGGAGCACGATCATGCT
AGTCATGCCCCGCGCCCACCGGAAGGAGCTGACTGGGTTGAAGGCTCTCAAGGGCATCGGTCGAGATCCC
GGTGCCTAATGAGTGAGCTAACTTACATTAATTGCGTTGCGCTCACTGCCCGCTTTCCAGTCGGGAAACC
TGTCGTGCCAGCTGCATTAATGAATCGGCCAACGCGCGGGGAGAGGCGGTTTGCGTATTGGGCGCCAGGG
TGGTTTTTCTTTTCACCAGTGAGACGGGCAACAGCTGATTGCCCTTCACCGCCTGGCCCTGAGAGAGTTG
CAGCAAGCGGTCCACGCTGGTTTGCCCCAGCAGGCGAAAATCCTGTTTGATGGTGGTTAACGGCGGGATA
TAACATGAGCTGTCTTCGGTATCGTCGTATCCAACTACCGAGATGTCCGCACCAACGCGCAGCCCGGACT
CGGTAATGGCGCGCATTGCGCCCAGCGCCATCTGATCGTTGGCAACCAGCATCGCAGTGGGAACGATGCC
CTCATTCAGCATTTGCATGGTTTGTTGAAAACCGGACATGGCACTCCAGTCGCCTTCCCGTTCCGCTATC
GGCTGAATTTGATTGCGAGTGAGATATTTATGCCAGCCAGCCAGACGCAGACGCGCCGAGACAGAACTTA
ATGGGCCCGCTAACAGCGCGATTTGCTGGTGACCCAATGCGACCAGATGCTCCACGCCCAGTCGCGTACC
GTCTTCATGGGAGAAAATAATACTGTTGATGGGTGTCTGGTCAGAGACATCAAGAAATAACGCCGGAACA
TTAGTGCAGGCAGCTTCCACAGCAATGGCATCCTGGTCATCCAGCGGATAGTTAATGATCAGCCCACTGA
CGCGTTGCGCGAGAAGATTGTGCACCGCCGCTTTACAGGCTTCGACGCCGCTTCGTTCTACCATCGACAC
CACCACGCTGGCACCCAGTTGATCGGCGCGAGATTTAATCGCCGCGACAATTTGCGACGGCGCGTGCAGG
GCCAGACTGGAGGTGGCAACGCCAATCAGCAACGACTGTTTGCCCGCCAGTTGTTGTGCCACGCGGTTGG
GAATGTAATTCAGCTCCGCCATCGCCGCTTCCACTTTTTCCCGCGTTTTCGCAGAAACGTGGCTGGCCTG
GTTCACCACGCGGGAAACGGTCTGATAAGAGACACCGGCATACTCTGCGACATCGTATAACGTTACTGGT
TTCACATTCACCACCCTGAATTGACTCTCTTCCGGGCGCTATCATGCCATACCGCGAAAGGTTTTGCGCC
ATTCGATGGTGTCCGGGATCTCGACGCTCTCCCTTATGCGACTCCTGCATTAGGAAGCAGCCCAGTAGTA
GGTTGAGGCCGTTGAGCACCGCCGCCGCAAGGAATGGTGCATGCAAGGAGATGGCGCCCAACAGTCCCCC
GGCCACGGGGCCTGCCACCATACCCACGCCGAAACAAGCGCTCATGAGCCCG
